LOCUS       Exported 7413 bp ds-DNA circular SYN 20-FEB-2018
DEFINITION  synthetic circular DNA
ACCESSION   .
VERSION     .
KEYWORDS    pHJ12
SOURCE      synthetic DNA construct
  ORGANISM  synthetic DNA construct
REFERENCE   1 (bases 1 to 7413)
  AUTHORS   Trial User
  TITLE     Direct Submission
  JOURNAL   Exported 20 Feb 2018 from SnapGene 2.6.2 http://www.snapgene.com
FEATURES             Location/Qualifiers
     source          1..7413
                     /organism="synthetic DNA construct"
                     /mol_type="other DNA"
     CDS             complement(294..1010)
                     /codon_start=1
                     /note="sfGFP"
                     /translation="MSKGEELFTGVVPILVELDGDVNGHKFSVRGEGEGDATNGKLTLK
                     FICTTGKLPVPWPTLVTTLTYGVQCFSRYPDHMKRHDFFKSAMPEGYVQERTISFKDDG
                     TYKTRAEVKFEGDTLVNRIELKGIDFKEDGNILGHKLEYNFNSHNVYITADKQKNGIKA
                     NFKIRHNVEDGSVQLADHYQQNTPIGDGPVLLPDNHYLSTQSVLSKDPNEKRDHMVLLE
                     FVTAAGITHGMDELYK"
     RBS             complement(1011..1022)
                     /note="rbs K143021"
     promoter        complement(1029..1190)
                     /note="PcadBA"
     terminator      1238..1265
                     /note="T7Te terminator"
                     /note="phage T7 early transcription terminator"
     promoter        1366..1420
                     /note="pLacO1"
     protein_bind    1368..1384
                     /bound_moiety="lac repressor encoded by lacI"
                     /note="lac operator"
                     /note="The lac repressor binds to the lac operator to
                     inhibit transcription in E. coli. This inhibition can be
                     relieved by adding lactose or
                     isopropyl-beta-D-thiogalactopyranoside (IPTG)."
     protein_bind    1391..1407
                     /bound_moiety="lac repressor encoded by lacI"
                     /note="lac operator"
                     /note="The lac repressor binds to the lac operator to
                     inhibit transcription in E. coli. This inhibition can be
                     relieved by adding lactose or
                     isopropyl-beta-D-thiogalactopyranoside (IPTG)."
     RBS             1427..1450
                     /note="RBS benchmarking"
     CDS             1451..2425
                     /codon_start=1
                     /note="CadC-VHH-Caffeine (No linker)"
                     /translation="MQQPVVRVGEWLVTPSINQISRNGRQLTLEPRLIDLLVFFAQHSG
                     EVLSRDELIDNVWKRSIVTNHVVTQSISELRKSLKDNDEDSPVYIATVPKRGYKLMVPV
                     IWYSEEEGEEIMLSSPPPIPEAVPATDSPSHSLNIQNTATPPEQSPVKSKRGGPGLLLL
                     LLLLLLLLLLLLGPGGEVQLQASGGGLVQAGGSLRLSCTASGRTGTIYSMAWFRQAPGK
                     EREFLATVGWSSGITYYMDSVKGRFTISRDNAKNSAYLQMNSLKPEDTAVYYCTATRAY
                     SVGYDYWGQGTQVTVSHAAAGAPVPYPDPLEPREQKLISEEDL"
     CDS             2393..2422
                     /codon_start=1
                     /product="Myc (human c-Myc oncogene) epitope tag"
                     /note="Myc"
                     /translation="EQKLISEEDL"
     terminator      2520..2591
                     /note="rrnB T1 terminator"
                     /note="transcription terminator T1 from the E. coli rrnB
                     gene"
     terminator      2607..2634
                     /note="T7Te terminator"
                     /note="phage T7 early transcription terminator"
     operon          2681..3957
                     /operon="lacI"
                     /note="lacI"
                     /note="lacI operon"
     CDS             2875..3957
                     /codon_start=1
                     /gene="lacI"
                     /product="lac repressor"
                     /note="lacI"
                     /note="The lac repressor binds to the lac operator to
                     inhibit transcription in E. coli. This inhibition can be
                     relieved by adding lactose or
                     isopropyl-beta-D-thiogalactopyranoside (IPTG)."
                     /translation="MKPVTLYDVAEYAGVSYQTVSRVVNQASHVSAKTREKVEAAMAEL
                     NYIPNRVAQQLAGKQSLLIGVATSSLALHAPSQIVAAIKSRADQLGASVVVSMVERSGV
                     EACKTAVHNLLAQRVSGLIINYPLDDQDAIAVEAACTNVPALFLDVSDQTPINSIIFSH
                     EDGTRLGVEHLVALGHQQIALLAGPLSSVSARLRLAGWHKYLTRNQIQPIAEREGDWSA
                     MSGFQQTMQMLNEGIVPTAMLVANDQMALGAMRAITESGLRVGADISVVGYDDTEDSSC
                     YIPPLTTIKQDFRLLGQTSVDRLLQLSQGQAVKGNQLLPVSLVKRKTTLAPNTQTASPR
                     ALADSLMQLARQVSRLESGQ"
     terminator      4073..4104
                     /note="tonB terminator"
                     /note="bidirectional E. coli tonB-P14 transcription
                     terminator"
     CDS             complement(4203..5018)
                     /codon_start=1
                     /product="aminoglycoside phosphotransferase"
                     /note="KanR"
                     /note="confers resistance to kanamycin in bacteria or G418
                     (Geneticin(R)) in eukaryotes"
                     /translation="MSHIQRETSCSRPRLNSNMDADLYGYKWARDNVGQSGATIYRLYG
                     KPDAPELFLKHGKGSVANDVTDEMVRLNWLTEFMPLPTIKHFIRTPDDAWLLTTAIPGK
                     TAFQVLEEYPDSGENIVDALAVFLRRLHSIPVCNCPFNSDRVFRLAQAQSRMNNGLVDA
                     SDFDDERNGWPVEQVWKEMHKLLPFSPDSVVTHGDFSLDNLIFDEGKLIGCIDVGRVGI
                     ADRYQDLAILWNCLGEFSPSLQKRLFQKYGIDNPDMNKLQFHLMLDEFF"
     CDS             complement(5376..6326)
                     /codon_start=1
                     /gene="rep101"
                     /product="protein needed for replication with the pSC101
                     origin"
                     /note="Rep101"
                     /translation="MSELVVFKANELAISRYDLTEHETKLILCCVALLNPTIENPTRKE
                     RTVSFTYNQYAQMMNISRENAYGVLAKATRELMTRTVEIRNPLVKGFEIFQWTNYAKFS
                     SEKLELVFSEEILPYLFQLKKFIKYNLEHVKSFENKYSMRIYEWLLKELTQKKTHKANI
                     EISLDEFKFMLMLENNYHEFKRLNQWVLKPISKDLNTYSNMKLVVDKRGRPTDTLIFQV
                     ELDRQMDLVTELENNQIKMNGDKIPTTITSDSYLRNGLRKTLHDALTAKIQLTSFEAKF
                     LSDMQSKHDLNGSFSWLTQKQRTTLENILAKYGRI"
     rep_origin      6374..6596
                     /note="pSC101 ori"
                     /note="low-copy replication origin that requires the Rep101
                     protein"
     terminator      7088..7182
                     /note="lambda t0 terminator"
                     /note="transcription terminator from phage lambda"
     terminator      7338..7367
                     /note="T3Te terminator"
                     /note="phage T3 early transcription terminator"
ORIGIN
        1 ctcggatacc cttactctgt tgaaaacgaa tagataggtt tgctcgtagt ttaccacgga
       61 tacagacagt gataatctta ggcgcgccga atcttgcttg gcaaggttct tttttttttt
      121 caaaaaagca cgaaaaaagc acccataagg taaacttttg agtgctttta aatacgcttc
      181 acagtttctt cttcattttt aacaaaaaac ccagctcatt gagctgggtt taagctggct
      241 tggcggcgtc ctaagattac tactgataac cactgttgat tgggataccc gtattattta
      301 taaagttcgt ccataccgtg agtgatacct gctgctgtaa caaattcaag aagtaccata
      361 tggtcacgtt tttcgttagg atcttttgaa agaactgatt gagtagaaag gtagtggtta
      421 tctggaagca atactggtcc gtctccgatt ggtgtatttt gttgataatg atcagccaat
      481 tgaacagatc catcttcaac attgtgacga attttaaaat tagctttaat accgtttttt
      541 tgtttgtcag ctgtgatata aacattatga gagttgaagt tgtattcaag tttgtgtccc
      601 aaaatgttac catcttcttt gaaatcgatt cctttcaatt cgatacgatt aacaagagtg
      661 tcaccttcga attttacttc agcacgtgtt ttatatgttc cgtcatcttt aaatgaaatt
      721 gtacgttctt gtacataacc ttctggcata gcagatttaa aaaaatcgtg acgtttcata
      781 tgatcaggat aacgtgaaaa acattgtact ccatatgtca atgttgtaac aagagtaggc
      841 caaggaacag gaagttttcc agttgtacaa atgaatttaa gtgtcaattt accgttagtt
      901 gcatcacctt caccttcacc acgtacagaa aatttgtgac cgttaacatc accatccaat
      961 tcaaccaaga taggtactac acctgtaaaa agttcttctc cttttgacat ttcaccacct
     1021 ttactagtcc aaactggcga taagattact cacgaaaaaa ggattaatcc taaagattag
     1081 gtgaaataac acaaaagttt ctgtaagtga gaacttgagg ttttttatta acacatcagg
     1141 atcgcaagtt gatatcatga aaagataaac atttaatgtt tacaatggat aaggaacggt
     1201 tatttctgcg tagatctatc ttacacagca tcacactggc tcaccttcgg gtgggccttt
     1261 ctgcgtttat atactagaga gagaatataa aaagccagat tattaatccg gcttttttat
     1321 tatttaggca actgaaacga ttcggatcct gtattactat tcttaaattg tgagcggata
     1381 acaattgaca ttgtgagcgg ataacaagat actgagcaca gctagcgatt aactaataag
     1441 gaggacaaac atgcaacaac ctgtagttcg cgttggcgaa tggcttgtta ctccgtccat
     1501 aaaccaaatt agccgcaatg ggcgtcaact tacccttgag ccgagattaa tcgatcttct
     1561 ggttttcttt gctcaacaca gtggcgaagt acttagcagg gatgaactta tcgataatgt
     1621 ctggaagaga agtattgtca ccaatcacgt tgtgacgcag agtatctcag aactacgtaa
     1681 gtcattaaaa gataatgatg aagatagtcc tgtctatatc gctactgtac caaagcgcgg
     1741 ctataaatta atggtgccgg ttatctggta cagcgaagaa gagggagagg aaataatgct
     1801 atcttcgcct ccccctatac cagaggcggt tcctgccaca gattctccct cccacagtct
     1861 taacattcaa aacaccgcaa cgccacctga acaatcccca gttaaaagca aacgaggtgg
     1921 cccaggtctg ttgctgttgc tgttgctgtt gctgttgctg ttgctgttgc tgttgggtcc
     1981 aggtggcgaa gttcaactgc aagcttctgg cggcggcctg gttcaagctg gcggctctct
     2041 gcgtctgtct tgcactgctt ctggccgtac tggcactatc tactctatgg cttggttccg
     2101 tcaagctcct ggcaaagaac gtgaattcct ggctactgtt ggctggtctt ctggcatcac
     2161 ttactacatg gattctgtta aaggccgttt cactatctct cgtgataacg ctaaaaactc
     2221 tgcttacctg caaatgaact ctctgaaacc tgaagatact gctgtttact actgcactgc
     2281 tactcgtgct tactctgttg gctacgatta ctggggccaa ggcactcaag ttactgtttc
     2341 tcatgctgct gctggcgctc ctgttcctta ccctgatcct ctggaacctc gtgaacaaaa
     2401 actgatctct gaagaagatc tgtaaacttt atctgagaat agtcaatctt cggaaatccc
     2461 aggtggcatg ctaaaagtct cgtaaagcgt tctatcaata acccgttggt gccaggcatc
     2521 aaataaaacg aaaggctcag tcgaaagact gggcctttcg ttttatctgt tgtttgtcgg
     2581 tgaacgctct ctactagagt cacactggct caccttcggg tgggcctttc tgcgtttata
     2641 ccgtctcaga atcggccgtg aacaataaaa tagtttcggt ttgcatttaa atcttacata
     2701 tgtaatactt tcaaagacta catttgtaag atttgatgtt tgagtcggct gaaagatcgt
     2761 acgtaccaat tattgtttcg tgattgttca agccataaca ctgtagggat agtggaaaga
     2821 gtgcttcatc tggttacgat caatcaaata ttcaaacgga gggagacgat tttgatgaaa
     2881 ccagtaacgt tatacgatgt cgcagagtat gccggtgtct cttatcagac cgtttcccgc
     2941 gtggtgaacc aggccagcca cgtttctgcg aaaacgcggg aaaaagtgga agcggcgatg
     3001 gcggagctga attacattcc caaccgcgtg gcacaacaac tggcgggcaa acagtcgttg
     3061 ctgattggcg ttgccacctc cagtctggcc ctgcacgcgc cgtcgcaaat tgtcgcggcg
     3121 attaaatctc gcgccgatca actgggtgcc agcgtggtgg tgtcgatggt agaacgaagc
     3181 ggcgtcgaag cctgtaaaac ggcggtgcac aatcttctcg cgcaacgcgt cagtgggctg
     3241 atcattaact atccgctgga tgaccaggat gccattgctg tggaagctgc ctgcactaat
     3301 gttccggcgt tatttcttga tgtctctgac cagacaccca tcaacagtat tattttctcc
     3361 catgaagacg gtacgcgact gggcgtggag catctggtcg cattgggtca ccagcaaatc
     3421 gcgctgttag cgggcccatt aagttctgtc tcggcgcgtc tgcgtctggc tggctggcat
     3481 aaatatctca ctcgcaatca aattcagccg atagcggaac gggaaggcga ctggagtgcc
     3541 atgtccggtt ttcaacaaac catgcaaatg ctgaatgagg gcatcgttcc cactgcgatg
     3601 ctggttgcca acgatcagat ggcgctgggc gcaatgcgcg ccattaccga gtccgggctg
     3661 cgcgttggtg cggatatctc ggtagtggga tacgacgata ccgaagacag ctcatgttat
     3721 atcccgccgt taaccaccat caaacaggat tttcgcctgc tggggcaaac cagcgtggac
     3781 cgcttgctgc aactctctca gggccaggcg gtgaagggca atcagctgtt gcccgtctca
     3841 ctggtgaaaa gaaaaaccac cctggcgccc aatacgcaaa ccgcctctcc ccgcgcgttg
     3901 gccgattcat taatgcagct ggcacgacag gtttcccgac tggaaagcgg gcagtgataa
     3961 taaaaggtcc cgtctgaact tactgtgaat tcgactaatt attgaccact tccgagtaga
     4021 atcgtgcttc agtaagagag tcactaaggg ttagttagtt agattagcag aaagtcaaaa
     4081 gcctccgacc ggaggctttt gactaaaact tcccttgggg ttatcattgg ggctcactca
     4141 aaggcggtaa tcagataaaa aaaatcctta gctttcgcta aggatgattt ctgctagtat
     4201 tattagaaaa actcatcgag catcaaatga aactgcaatt tattcatatc aggattatca
     4261 ataccatatt tttgaaaaag ccgtttctgt aatgaaggag aaaactcacc gaggcagttc
     4321 caaagaatgg caaggtcctg gtaacggtct gcgattccga cccgtccaac atcaatacaa
     4381 cctattaatt tcccctcgtc aaaaataagg ttatcaagtg agaaatcacc atgagtgacg
     4441 actgaatccg gtgagaatgg caagagcttg tgcatttctt tccagacttg ttcaacaggc
     4501 cagccattac gctcgtcatc aaaatcactc gcatcaacca aaccgttatt catgcgtgat
     4561 tgcgcctgag caagacgaaa tacacgatcg ctgttaaaag gacaattaca aacaggaatc
     4621 gaatgtaacc ggcgcaggaa cacggccagc gcatcaacaa tattttcacc tgaatcagga
     4681 tattcttcta atacctggaa ggctgttttc ccaggaatcg cggtggtgag taaccacgca
     4741 tcatcaggag tacggataaa atgcttgatg gtcgggagag gcataaactc cgtcagccag
     4801 ttgagacgga ccatctcatc tgtaacatca ttggcaacgc tacctttgcc atgtttcaga
     4861 aacaactctg gcgcatcggg cttcccatac aagcgataga ttgtcgcacc tgattgcccg
     4921 acattatcgc gagcccattt atacccatat aaatcagcgt ccatgttgga gtttaagcgc
     4981 ggacgggagc aagacgtttc ccgttgaata tggctcataa caccccttgt attactgttt
     5041 atgtaagcag acagttttat tgttcatgat gatatatttt tatcttgtgc aatgtaacat
     5101 cagagatttt gagacacaac gtggctttgt tgaataaatc gaacttttgc tgagttgaag
     5161 gatcagctct agtagttaca ttgtcgatct gttcatggtg aacagcttta aatgcaccaa
     5221 aaactcgtaa aagctctgat gtatctatct tttttacacc gttttcatct gtgcatatgg
     5281 acagttttcc ctttgatatc taacggtgaa cagttgttct acttttgttt gttagtcttg
     5341 atgcttcact gatagataca agagccataa gaacctcaga tccttccgta tttagccagt
     5401 atgttctcta gtgtggttcg ttgtttttgc gtgagccatg agaacgaacc attgagatca
     5461 tgcttacttt gcatgtcact caaaaatttt gcctcaaaac tggtgagctg aatttttgca
     5521 gttaaagcat cgtgtagtgt ttttcttagt ccgttacgta ggtaggaatc tgatgtaatg
     5581 gttgttggta ttttgtcacc attcattttt atctggttgt tctcaagttc ggttacgaga
     5641 tccatttgtc tatctagttc aacttggaaa atcaacgtat cagtcgggcg gcctcgctta
     5701 tcaaccacca atttcatatt gctgtaagtg tttaaatctt tacttattgg tttcaaaacc
     5761 cattggttaa gccttttaaa ctcatggtag ttattttcaa gcattaacat gaacttaaat
     5821 tcatcaaggc taatctctat atttgccttg tgagttttct tttgtgttag ttcttttaat
     5881 aaccactcat aaatcctcat agagtatttg ttttcaaaag acttaacatg ttccagatta
     5941 tattttatga atttttttaa ctggaaaaga taaggcaata tctcttcact aaaaactaat
     6001 tctaattttt cgcttgagaa cttggcatag tttgtccact ggaaaatctc aaagccttta
     6061 accaaaggat tcctgatttc cacagttctc gtcatcagct ctctggttgc tttagctaat
     6121 acaccataag cattttccct actgatgttc atcatctgag cgtattggtt ataagtgaac
     6181 gataccgtcc gttctttcct tgtagggttt tcaatcgtgg ggttgagtag tgccacacag
     6241 cataaaatta gcttggtttc atgctccgtt aagtcatagc gactaatcgc tagttcattt
     6301 gctttgaaaa caactaattc agacatacat ctcaattggt ctaggtgatt ttaatcacta
     6361 taccaattga gatgggctag tcaatgataa ttacatgtcc ttttcctttg agttgtgggt
     6421 atctgtaaat tctgctagac ctttgctgga aaacttgtaa attctgctag accctctgta
     6481 aattccgcta gacctttgtg tgtttttttt gtttatattc aagtggttat aatttataga
     6541 ataaagaaag aataaaaaaa gataaaaaga atagatccca gccctgtgta taactcacta
     6601 ctttagtcag ttccgcagta ttacaaaagg atgtcgcaaa cgctgtttgc tcctctacaa
     6661 aacagacctt aaaaccctaa aggcttaagt agcaccctcg caagctcggg caaatcgctg
     6721 aatattcctt ttgtctccga ccatcaggca cctgagtcgc tgtctttttc gtgacattca
     6781 gttcgctgcg ctcacggctc tggcagtgaa tgggggtaaa tggcactaca ggcgcctttt
     6841 atggattcat gcaaggaaac tacccataat acaagaaaag cccgtcacgg gcttctcagg
     6901 gcgttttatg gcgggtctgc tatgtggtgc tatctgactt tttgctgttc agcagttcct
     6961 gccctctgat tttccagtct gaccacttcg gattatcccg tgacaggtca ttcagactgg
     7021 ctaatgcacc cagtaaggca gcggtatcat caacaggctt acccgtctta ctgtccctag
     7081 tgcttggatt ctcaccaata aaaaacgccc ggcggcaacc gagcgttctg aacaaatcca
     7141 gatggagttc tgaggtcatt actggatcta tcaacaggag tccaagcgag ctcgtaaact
     7201 tggtctgaca gctctagctc cggcaaaaaa acgggcaagg tgtcaccacc ctgccctttt
     7261 tctttaaaac cgaaaagatt acttcgcgtt tgccacctga cgtctaagaa aaggaatatt
     7321 cagcaatttg cccgtgccga agaaaggccc acccgtgaag gtgagccagt gagttgattg
     7381 ctacgtaatt agttagttag cccttagtga ctc
//
